Addgene plasmid #172134: pRSFDuet1-His-TEV-OTC_Ub
Purpose: Scaffold design for studying ubiquitin interacting proteins by cryo-EM.
Depositing lab: Shang-Te Danny Hsu. Depositing organization: Institute of Biological Chemistry, Academia Sinica. Publication: Direct Visualization of a 26 kDa Protein by Cryo-Electron Microscopy Aided by a Small Scaffold Protein. Chiu YH, Ko KT, Yang TJ, Wu KP, Ho MR, Draczkowski P, Hsu SD. Biochemistry. 2021 Apr 13;60(14):1075-1079. doi: 10.1021/acs.biochem.0c00961. Epub 2021 Mar 15. PubMed 33719392.
Backbone
  Vector backbone: pRSFDuet1-6xHis-TEV
  Backbone manufacturer: Novagen (+ 6xHis-TEV in-house modification)
  Backbone size w/o insert (bp): 3810
  Vector type: Bacterial Expression
Growth in bacteria
  Bacterial resistance: Kanamycin, 50 μg/mL
  Growth temperature: 37°C
  Growth strain: DH5alpha
  Copy number: Unknown
Gene/Insert
  Gene/Insert name: E. coli ornithine transcarbamylase (OTC), fused to human ubiquitin
  Species: H. sapiens (human); E. coli
  Insert size (bp): 1240
  Promoter: T7
  Tag / fusion protein: 6xHis-TEV (N terminal on insert)
  Cloning method: Restriction Enzyme; 5′ cloning site BamHI (unknown if destroyed); 3′ cloning site NotI (unknown if destroyed)
  Sequencing primers: 5′ CCCTGTAGAAATAATTTTGTTTAAC; 3′ GATTATGCGGCCGTGTACAA
Terms and licenses: Academic/Nonprofit Terms; Industry Terms: Not Available to Industry
How to cite: pRSFDuet1-His-TEV-OTC_Ub was a gift from Shang-Te Danny Hsu (Addgene plasmid # 172134 ; http://n2t.net/addgene:172134 ; RRID:Addgene_172134)
