[The description below was written by a language model from this plasmid's Addgene catalogue record and pLannotate feature annotations shown in this document.]
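Description:
pRSFDuet1-His-TEV-OTC_Ub is a bacterial expression plasmid of about 5 kb built on the Novagen pRSFDuet-1 backbone, which the depositing lab modified in-house to add an N-terminal 6xHis tag followed by a TEV protease cleavage site. It replicates from the RSF1030 origin, which is compatible with other common origins and so allows co-maintenance with additional plasmids in E. coli. Selection is by kanamycin through an aminoglycoside phosphotransferase gene. A plasmid-borne lacI gene supplies lac repressor. Short matches annotated as tetracycline-resistance fragments and a partial AmpR promoter appear to be backbone remnants rather than functional markers.

The payload sits in the first of the two Duet expression cassettes, cloned between BamHI and NotI. A T7 promoter with an adjacent lac operator and the T7 gene 10 ribosome binding site drive an open reading frame encoding His-TEV, then E. coli ornithine transcarbamylase (argI), fused directly at its C-terminus to ubiquitin. The record describes the ubiquitin as human; the annotation tool matched an orthologue from another species, which reflects how highly conserved ubiquitin is. Expression therefore requires a host providing T7 RNA polymerase and is inducible with IPTG, and the tag can be removed with TEV protease after affinity purification. The second T7/lac operator cassette appears empty, retaining only the vector's S-tag region and the shared T7 terminator.

The fusion is intended as a scaffold design for cryo-EM. Ubiquitin is displayed on the OTC scaffold so that small ubiquitin-interacting proteins can be bound and visualised despite being too small for direct imaging on their own.
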