Features (pLannotate 1.2.2; 20 found; start..end, strand, type, name):
     10..28      +  promoter       T7 promoter: promoter for bacteriophage T7 RNA polymerase
     29..53      +  protein_bind   lac operator: The lac repressor binds to the lac operator to inhibit transcription in E. coli. This inhibition can be relieved by adding lactose or isopropyl-β-D-thiogalactopyranoside (IPTG). lac repressor encoded by lacI
     68..90      +  RBS            RBS: efficient ribosome binding site from bacteriophage T7 gene 10 (Olins and Rangwala, 1989)
    139..158     +  CDS            TEV site (fragment): tobacco etch virus (TEV) protease recognition and cleavage site
    163..1164    +  CDS            argI: OTC1_ECOLI - Experimental evidence at protein level: Swiss-Prot protein existence level 1. Reversibly catalyzes the transfer of the carbamoyl group from carbamoyl phosphate (CP) to the N(epsilon) atom of ornithine (ORN) to produce L-citrulline, which is a substrate for argininosuccinate synthetase, the enzyme involved in the final step in arginine biosynthesis. From Escherichia coli (strain K12).
   1165..1392    +  CDS            UBIQ_CERCA: Experimental evidence at protein level: Swiss-Prot protein existence level 1. Ubiquitin exists either covalently attached to another protein, or free (unanchored). When covalently bound, it is conjugated to target proteins via an isopeptide bond either as a monomer (monoubiquitin), a polymer linked via different Lys residues of the ubiquitin (polyubiquitin chains) or a linear polymer linked via the initiator Met of the ubiquitin (linear polyubiquitin chains). Polyubiquitin chains, when attached to a target protein, have different functions depending on the Lys residue of the ubiquitin that is
   1461..1479    +  promoter       T7 promoter: promoter for bacteriophage T7 RNA polymerase
   1480..1504    +  protein_bind   lac operator: The lac repressor binds to the lac operator to inhibit transcription in E. coli. This inhibition can be relieved by adding lactose or isopropyl-β-D-thiogalactopyranoside (IPTG). lac repressor encoded by lacI
   1613..1654    +  CDS            S-Tag (fragment): affinity and epitope tag derived from pancreatic ribonuclease A
   1684..1701    +  CDS            SET1 (fragment): solubility-enhancement tag derived from T7 phage gene 10B
   1709..1756    +  terminator     T7 terminator: transcription terminator for bacteriophage T7 RNA polymerase
   1920..1977    +  promoter       AmpR promoter (fragment): bla
   1986..2801    -  CDS            KanR: aminoglycoside phosphotransferase; aph(3')-Ia; confers resistance to kanamycin in bacteria or G418 (Geneticin®) in eukaryotes
   2802..2893    -  promoter       AmpR promoter: bla
   2909..3658    -  rep_origin     RSF ori: Plasmids containing the RSF 1030 origin of replication can be propagated in E. coli cells that contain additional plasmids with compatible origins.
   3741..3805    -  CDS            TcR (fragment): tetracycline efflux protein; tet; confers resistance to tetracycline
   3820..3841    -  protein_bind   CAP binding site: CAP binding activates transcription in the presence of cAMP. E. coli catabolite activator protein
   3854..4936    -  CDS            lacI: lac repressor; lacI; The lac repressor binds to the lac operator to inhibit transcription in E. coli. This inhibition can be relieved by adding lactose or isopropyl-β-D-thiogalactopyranoside (IPTG).
   4937..5014    -  promoter       lacI promoter: lacI
   5022..7       -  CDS            TcR (fragment) (across the origin): tetracycline efflux protein; tet; confers resistance to tetracycline
>Addgene plasmid #172134 | pRSFDuet1-His-TEV-OTC_Ub | addgene full sequence | sequence record 343391 | Addgene NGS Result
TTAGGAAATTAATACGACTCACTATAGGGGAATTGTGAGCGGATAACAATTCCCCTGTAGAAATAATTTT
GTTTAACTTTAATAAGGAGATATACCATGGGCAGCAGCCATCACCATCATCACCACGGCAGCAGCGGTGA
AAACCTGTATTTTCAGGGATCCATGTCCGGGTTTTATCATAAGCATTTCCTGAAATTACTCGATTTCACG
CCAGCTGAACTCAACAGCCTGCTGCAGTTAGCCGCGAAGCTGAAAGCCGATAAGAAAAGCGGTAAAGAAG
AAGCCAAACTCACTGGTAAAAACATCGCGCTCATCTTCGAAAAAGACTCGACTCGTACCCGATGCTCTTT
CGAAGTTGCCGCATATGACCAGGGTGCTCGCGTTACTTATCTCGGCCCAAGCGGCAGCCAGATTGGTCAT
AAAGAGTCGATTAAAGACACTGCCCGCGTGCTTGGTCGCATGTATGACGGTATTCAGTATCGCGGCTATG
GTCAGGAGATTGTCGAAACACTGGCGGAATACGCTAGCGTGCCGGTATGGAATGGCCTGACCAATGAGTT
CCATCCCACGCAGCTGCTGGCGGATCTTCTCACCATGCAGGAGCATTTGCCCGGCAAAGCGTTCAACGAA
ATGACGCTGGTCTATGCAGGTGACGCGCGTAACAACATGGGCAATTCGATGCTCGAAGCTGCGGCGCTTA
CCGGTCTGGATTTGCGTCTGGTCGCGCCACAAGCGTGCTGGCCGGAAGCTGCGCTGGTTACGGAATGCCG
CGCCCTGGCACAGCAAAATGGTGGGAATATTACGCTGACTGAAGATGTCGCGAAGGGAGTTGAAGGTGCT
GACTTTATCTATACCGATGTGTGGGTGTCGATGGGGGAAGCAAAAGAGAAATGGGCGGAACGGATTGCAT
TGCTGCGTGAATATCAGGTGAACAGCAAGATGATGCAGTTGACCGGTAACCCGGAGGTCAAATTCCTCCA
CTGCCTGCCCGCGTTTCATGACGACCAAACGACGCTTGGCAAGAAAATGGCGGAAGAATTTGGCCTACAT
GGCGGTATGGAAGTCACTGATGAGGTCTTCGAATCTGCCGCCAGCATTGTTTTTGATCAGGCGGAAAACC
GTATGCATACTATCAAAGCGGTGATGGTCGCGACGCTCAGTAAAATGCAGATTTTCGTGAAAACCCTTAC
GGGGAAGACCATCACCCTCGAGGTTGAACCCTCGGATACGATAGAAAATGTAAAGGCCAAGATCCAGGAT
AAGGAAGGAATTCCTCCTGATCAGCAGAGACTGATCTTTGCTGGCAAGCAGCTGGAAGATGGACGTACTT
TGTCTGACTACAATATTCAAAAGGAGTCTACTCTTCATCTTGTGTTGAGACTTCGTGGTGGTTGAGCGGC
CGCATAATGCTTAAGTCGAACAGAAAGTAATCGTATTGTACACGGCCGCATAATCGAAATTAATACGACT
CACTATAGGGGAATTGTGAGCGGATAACAATTCCCCATCTTAGTATATTAGTTAAGTATAAGAAGGAGAT
ATACATATGGCAGATCTCAATTGGATATCGGCCGGCCACGCGATCGCTGACGTCGGTACCCTCGAGTCTG
GTAAAGAAACCGCTGCTGCGAAATTTGAACGCCAGCACATGGACTCGTCTACTAGCGCAGCTTAATTAAC
CTAGGCTGCTGCCACCGCTGAGCAATAACTAGCATAACCCCTTGGGGCCTCTAAACGGGTCTTGAGGGGT
TTTTTGCTGAAACCTCAGGCATTTGAGAAGCACACGGTCACACTGCTTCCGGTAGTCAATAAACCGGTAA
ACCAGCAATAGACATAAGCGGCTATTTAACGACCCTGCCCTGAACCGACGACAAGCTGACGACCGGGTCT
CCGCAAGTGGCACTTTTCGGGGAAATGTGCGCGGAACCCCTATTTGTTTATTTTTCTAAATACATTCAAA
TATGTATCCGCTCATGAATTAATTCTTAGAAAAACTCATCGAGCATCAAATGAAACTGCAATTTATTCAT
ATCAGGATTATCAATACCATATTTTTGAAAAAGCCGTTTCTGTAATGAAGGAGAAAACTCACCGAGGCAG
TTCCATAGGATGGCAAGATCCTGGTATCGGTCTGCGATTCCGACTCGTCCAACATCAATACAACCTATTA
ATTTCCCCTCGTCAAAAATAAGGTTATCAAGTGAGAAATCACCATGAGTGACGACTGAATCCGGTGAGAA
TGGCAAAAGTTTATGCATTTCTTTCCAGACTTGTTCAACAGGCCAGCCATTACGCTCGTCATCAAAATCA
CTCGCATCAACCAAACCGTTATTCATTCGTGATTGCGCCTGAGCGAGACGAAATACGCGGTCGCTGTTAA
AAGGACAATTACAAACAGGAATCGAATGCAACCGGCGCAGGAACACTGCCAGCGCATCAACAATATTTTC
ACCTGAATCAGGATATTCTTCTAATACCTGGAATGCTGTTTTCCCGGGGATCGCAGTGGTGAGTAACCAT
GCATCATCAGGAGTACGGATAAAATGCTTGATGGTCGGAAGAGGCATAAATTCCGTCAGCCAGTTTAGTC
TGACCATCTCATCTGTAACATCATTGGCAACGCTACCTTTGCCATGTTTCAGAAACAACTCTGGCGCATC
GGGCTTCCCATACAATCGATAGATTGTCGCACCTGATTGCCCGACATTATCGCGAGCCCATTTATACCCA
TATAAATCAGCATCCATGTTGGAATTTAATCGCGGCCTAGAGCAAGACGTTTCCCGTTGAATATGGCTCA
TACTCTTCCTTTTTCAATATTATTGAAGCATTTATCAGGGTTATTGTCTCATGAGCGGATACATATTTGA
ATGTATTTAGAAAAATAAACAAATAGGCATGCAGCGCTCTTCCGCTTCCTCGCTCACTGACTCGCTACGC
TCGGTCGTTCGACTGCGGCGAGCGGTGTCAGCTCACTCAAAAGCGGTAATACGGTTATCCACAGAATCAG
GGGATAAAGCCGGAAAGAACATGTGAGCAAAAAGCAAAGCACCGGAAGAAGCCAACGCCGCAGGCGTTTT
TCCATAGGCTCCGCCCCCCTGACGAGCATCACAAAAATCGACGCTCAAGCCAGAGGTGGCGAAACCCGAC
AGGACTATAAAGATACCAGGCGTTTCCCCCTGGAAGCTCCCTCGTGCGCTCTCCTGTTCCGACCCTGCCG
CTTACCGGATACCTGTCCGCCTTTCTCCCTTCGGGAAGCGTGGCGCTTTCTCATAGCTCACGCTGTTGGT
ATCTCAGTTCGGTGTAGGTCGTTCGCTCCAAGCTGGGCTGTGTGCACGAACCCCCCGTTCAGCCCGACCG
CTGCGCCTTATCCGGTAACTATCGTCTTGAGTCCAACCCGGTAAGACACGACTTATCGCCACTGGCAGCA
GCCATTGGTAACTGATTTAGAGGACTTTGTCTTGAAGTTATGCACCTGTTAAGGCTAAACTGAAAGAACA
GATTTTGGTGAGTGCGGTCCTCCAACCCACTTACCTTGGTTCAAAGAGTTGGTAGCTCAGCGAACCTTGA
GAAAACCACCGTTGGTAGCGGTGGTTTTTCTTTATTTATGAGATGATGAATCAATCGGTCTATCAAGTCA
ACGAACAGCTATTCCGTTACTCTAGATTTCAGTGCAATTTATCTCTTCAAATGTAGCACCTGAAGTCAGC
CCCATACGATATAAGTTGTAATTCTCATGTTAGTCATGCCCCGCGCCCACCGGAAGGAGCTGACTGGGTT
GAAGGCTCTCAAGGGCATCGGTCGAGATCCCGGTGCCTAATGAGTGAGCTAACTTACATTAATTGCGTTG
CGCTCACTGCCCGCTTTCCAGTCGGGAAACCTGTCGTGCCAGCTGCATTAATGAATCGGCCAACGCGCGG
GGAGAGGCGGTTTGCGTATTGGGCGCCAGGGTGGTTTTTCTTTTCACCAGTGAGACGGGCAACAGCTGAT
TGCCCTTCACCGCCTGGCCCTGAGAGAGTTGCAGCAAGCGGTCCACGCTGGTTTGCCCCAGCAGGCGAAA
ATCCTGTTTGATGGTGGTTAACGGCGGGATATAACATGAGCTGTCTTCGGTATCGTCGTATCCCACTACC
GAGATGTCCGCACCAACGCGCAGCCCGGACTCGGTAATGGCGCGCATTGCGCCCAGCGCCATCTGATCGT
TGGCAACCAGCATCGCAGTGGGAACGATGCCCTCATTCAGCATTTGCATGGTTTGTTGAAAACCGGACAT
GGCACTCCAGTCGCCTTCCCGTTCCGCTATCGGCTGAATTTGATTGCGAGTGAGATATTTATGCCAGCCA
GCCAGACGCAGACGCGCCGAGACAGAACTTAATGGGCCCGCTAACAGCGCGATTTGCTGGTGACCCAATG
CGACCAGATGCTCCACGCCCAGTCGCGTACCGTCTTCATGGGAGAAAATAATACTGTTGATGGGTGTCTG
GTCAGAGACATCAAGAAATAACGCCGGAACATTAGTGCAGGCAGCTTCCACAGCAATGGCATCCTGGTCA
TCCAGCGGATAGTTAATGATCAGCCCACTGACGCGTTGCGCGAGAAGATTGTGCACCGCCGCTTTACAGG
CTTCGACGCCGCTTCGTTCTACCATCGACACCACCACGCTGGCACCCAGTTGATCGGCGCGAGATTTAAT
CGCCGCGACAATTTGCGACGGCGCGTGCAGGGCCAGACTGGAGGTGGCAACGCCAATCAGCAACGACTGT
TTGCCCGCCAGTTGTTGTGCCACGCGGTTGGGAATGTAATTCAGCTCCGCCATCGCCGCTTCCACTTTTT
CCCGCGTTTTCGCAGAAACGTGGCTGGCCTGGTTCACCACGCGGGAAACGGTCTGATAAGAGACACCGGC
ATACTCTGCGACATCGTATAACGTTACTGGTTTCACATTCACCACCCTGAATTGACTCTCTTCCGGGCGC
TATCATGCCATACCGCGAAAGGTTTTGCGCCATTCGATGGTGTCCGGGATCTCGACGCTCTCCCTTATGC
GACTCCTGCA
