>Addgene plasmid #172134 | pRSFDuet1-His-TEV-OTC_Ub | depositor partial sequence | sequence record 333820 | 6xHis-TEV-OTC_Ub ORF
ATGGGCAGCAGCCATCACCATCATCACCACGGCAGCAGCGGTGAAAACCTGTATTTTCAGGGATCCATGT
CCGGGTTTTATCATAAGCATTTCCTGAAATTACTCGATTTCACGCCAGCTGAACTCAACAGCCTGCTGCA
GTTAGCCGCGAAGCTGAAAGCCGATAAGAAAAGCGGTAAAGAAGAAGCCAAACTCACTGGTAAAAACATC
GCGCTCATCTTCGAAAAAGACTCGACTCGTACCCGATGCTCTTTCGAAGTTGCCGCATATGACCAGGGTG
CTCGCGTTACTTATCTCGGCCCAAGCGGCAGCCAGATTGGTCATAAAGAGTCGATTAAAGACACTGCCCG
CGTGCTTGGTCGCATGTATGACGGTATTCAGTATCGCGGCTATGGTCAGGAGATTGTCGAAACACTGGCG
GAATACGCTAGCGTGCCGGTATGGAATGGCCTGACCAATGAGTTCCATCCCACGCAGCTGCTGGCGGATC
TTCTCACCATGCAGGAGCATTTGCCCGGCAAAGCGTTCAACGAAATGACGCTGGTCTATGCAGGTGACGC
GCGTAACAACATGGGCAATTCGATGCTCGAAGCTGCGGCGCTTACCGGTCTGGATTTGCGTCTGGTCGCG
CCACAAGCGTGCTGGCCGGAAGCTGCGCTGGTTACGGAATGCCGCGCCCTGGCACAGCAAAATGGTGGGA
ATATTACGCTGACTGAAGATGTCGCGAAGGGAGTTGAAGGTGCTGACTTTATCTATACCGATGTGTGGGT
GTCGATGGGGGAAGCAAAAGAGAAATGGGCGGAACGGATTGCATTGCTGCGTGAATATCAGGTGAACAGC
AAGATGATGCAGTTGACCGGTAACCCGGAGGTCAAATTCCTCCACTGCCTGCCCGCGTTTCATGACGACC
AAACGACGCTTGGCAAGAAAATGGCGGAAGAATTTGGCCTACATGGCGGTATGGAAGTCACTGATGAGGT
CTTCGAATCTGCCGCCAGCATTGTTTTTGATCAGGCGGAAAACCGTATGCATACTATCAAAGCGGTGATG
GTCGCGACGCTCAGTAAAATGCAGATTTTCGTGAAAACCCTTACGGGGAAGACCATCACCCTCGAGGTTG
AACCCTCGGATACGATAGAAAATGTAAAGGCCAAGATCCAGGATAAGGAAGGAATTCCTCCTGATCAGCA
GAGACTGATCTTTGCTGGCAAGCAGCTGGAAGATGGACGTACTTTGTCTGACTACAATATTCAAAAGGAG
TCTACTCTTCATCTTGTGTTGAGACTTCGTGGTGGTTGA
